>Addgene plasmid #158722 | pYC1876 | addgene full sequence | sequence record 321958 | Addgene NGS Result
TCCCTATCAGTGATAGAGATAATCTGGGAGTCCCTATCAGTGATAGAGAAGGCGGTATCGATATGTCGGA
CCTGGTGCTGGGCCTGGACATCGGCATCGGCTCGGTGGGCGTGGGCATCCTGAACAAGGTGACCGGCGAG
ATCATCCACAAGAACTCGCGCATCTTCCCGGCCGCCCAGGCCGAGAACAACCTGGTGCGCCGCACCAACC
GCCAGGGCCGCCGCCTGGCCCGCCGCAAGAAGCACCGCCGCGTGCGCCTGAACCGCCTGTTCGAGGAGTC
GGGCCTGATCACCGACTTCACCAAGATCTCGATCAACCTGAACCCGTACCAGCTGCGCGTGAAGGGCCTG
ACCGACGAGCTGTCGAACGAGGAGCTGTTCATCGCCCTGAAGAACATGGTGAAGCACCGCGGCATCTCGT
ACCTGGACGACGCCTCGGACGACGGCAACTCGTCGGTGGGCGACTACGCCCAGATCGTGAAGGAGAACTC
GAAGCAGCTGGAGACCAAGACCCCGGGCCAGATCCAGCTGGAGCGCTACCAGACCTACGGCCAGCTGCGC
GGCGACTTCACCGTGGAGAAGGACGGCAAGAAGCACCGCCTGATCAACGTGTTCCCGACCTCGGCCTACC
GCTCGGAGGCCCTGCGCATCCTGCAGACCCAGCAGGAGTTCAACCCGCAGATCACCGACGAGTTCATCAA
CCGCTACCTGGAGATCCTGACCGGCAAGCGCAAGTACTACCACGGCCCGGGCAACGAGAAGTCGCGCACC
GACTACGGCCGCTACCGCACCTCGGGCGAGACCCTGGACAACATCTTCGGCATCCTGATCGGCAAGTGCA
CCTTCTACCCGGACGAGTTCCGCGCCGCCAAGGCCTCGTACACCGCCCAGGAGTTCAACCTGCTGAACGA
CCTGAACAACCTGACCGTGCCGACCGAGACCAAGAAGCTGTCGAAGGAGCAGAAGAACCAGATCATCAAC
TACGTGAAGAACGAGAAGGCCATGGGCCCGGCCAAGCTGTTCAAGTACATCGCCAAGCTGCTGTCGTGCG
ACGTGGCCGACATCAAGGGCTACCGCATCGACAAGTCGGGCAAGGCCGAGATCCACACCTTCGAGGCCTA
CCGCAAGATGAAAACCCTGGAGACCCTGGACATCGAGCAGATGGACCGCGAGACCCTGGACAAGCTGGCC
TACGTGCTGACCCTGAACACCGAGCGCGAGGGCATCCAGGAGGCCCTGGAGCACGAGTTCGCCGACGGCT
CGTTCTCGCAGAAGCAGGTGGACGAGCTGGTGCAGTTCCGCAAGGCCAACTCGTCGATCTTCGGCAAGGG
CTGGCACAACTTCTCGGTGAAGCTGATGATGGAGCTGATCCCGGAGCTGTACGAGACCTCGGAGGAGCAG
ATGACCATCCTGACCCGCCTGGGCAAGCAAAAGACCACCTCGTCGTCGAACAAGACCAAGTACATCGACG
AGAAGCTGCTGACCGAGGAGATCTACAACCCGGTGGTGGCCAAGTCGGTGCGCCAGGCCATCAAGATCGT
GAACGCCGCCATCAAGGAGTACGGCGACTTCGACAACATCGTGATCGAGATGGCCCGCGAGACCAACGAG
GACGACGAGAAGAAGGCCATCCAGAAGATCCAGAAGGCCAACAAGGACGAGAAGGACGCCGCCATGCTGA
AGGCCGCCAACCAGTACAACGGCAAGGCCGAGCTGCCGCACTCGGTGTTCCACGGCCACAAGCAGCTGGC
CACCAAGATCCGCCTGTGGCACCAGCAGGGCGAGCGCTGCCTGTACACCGGCAAGACCATCTCGATCCAC
GACCTGATCAACAACTCGAACCAGTTCGAGGTGGACCACATCCTGCCGCTGTCGATCACCTTCGACGACT
CGCTGGCCAACAAGGTGCTGGTGTACGCCACCGCCAACCAGGAGAAGGGCCAGCGCACCCCGTACCAGGC
CCTGGACTCGATGGACGACGCCTGGTCGTTCCGCGAGCTGAAGGCCTTCGTGCGCGAGAGCAAGACCCTG
TCGAACAAGAAGAAGGAGTACCTGCTGACCGAGGAGGACATCTCGAAGTTCGACGTGCGCAAGAAGTTCA
TCGAGCGCAACCTGGTGGACACCCGCTACGCCTCGCGCGTGGTGCTGAACGCCCTGCAGGAGCACTTCCG
CGCCCACAAGATCGACACCAAGGTGTCGGTGGTGCGCGGCCAGTTCACCTCGCAGCTGCGCCGCCACTGG
GGCATCGAAAAGACCCGCGACACCTACCACCACCACGCCGTGGACGCCCTGATCATCGCCGCCTCGTCGC
AGCTGAACCTGTGGAAGAAGCAGAAGAACACCCTGGTGTCGTACTCGGAGGACCAGCTGCTGGACATCGA
GACCGGCGAGCTGATCTCGGACGACGAGTACAAGGAGTCGGTGTTCAAGGCCCCGTACCAGCACTTCGTG
GACACCCTGAAGTCGAAGGAGTTCGAGGACTCGATCCTGTTCTCGTACCAGGTGGACTCGAAGTTCAACC
GCAAGATCTCGGACGCCACCATCTACGCCACCCGCCAGGCCAAGGTGGGCAAGGACAAGGCCGACGAGAC
CTACGTGCTGGGCAAGATCAAGGACATCTACACCCAGGACGGCTACGACGCCTTCATGAAGATCTACAAG
AAGGACAAGTCGAAGTTCCTGATGTACCGCCACGACCCGCAGACCTTCGAGAAGGTGATCGAGCCGATCC
TGGAGAACTACCCGAACAAGCAGATCAACGACAAGGGCAAGGAGGTGCCGTGCAACCCGTTCCTGAAGTA
CAAGGAGGAGCACGGCTACATCCGCAAGTACTCGAAGAAGGGCAACGGCCCGGAGATCAAGTCGCTGAAG
TACTACGACTCGAAGCTGGGCAACCACATCGACATCACCCCGAAGGACTCGAACAACAAGGTGGTGCTGC
AGTCGGTGTCGCCGTGGCGCGCCGACGTGTACTTCAACAAGACCACCGGCAAGTACGAGATCCTGGGCCT
GAAGTACGCCGACCTGCAGTTCGACAAGGGCACCGGCACCTACAAGATCTCGCAGGAGAAGTACAACGAC
ATCAAGAAGAAGGAGGGCGTGGACTCGGACTCGGAGTTCAAGTTCACCCTGTACAAGAACGACCTGCTGC
TGGTGAAGGACACCGAGACCAAGGAGCAGCAGCTGTTCCGCTTCCTGTCGCGCACCATGCCGAAGCAGAA
GCACTACGTGGAGCTGAAGCCGTACGACAAGCAGAAGTTCGAGGGCGGCGAGGCCCTGATCAAGGTGCTG
GGCAACGTGGCCAACTCGGGCCAGTGCAAGAAGGGCCTGGGCAAGTCGAACATCTCGATCTACAAGGTGC
GCACCGACGTGCTGGGCAACCAGCACATCATCAAGAACGAGGGCGACAAGCCGAAGCTGGACTTCGCCGC
CGACTCGCACCAGCGCGACTACGCCCTGGCCGCCTAAATACTCTGGCCATTTTTCTTTACCGCCTTTGAG
TGAGCTGATACCGCTCGCCGCAGCCGAACGACCGAGCGCAACGCGTGCGGCCGCTGATTAGCTAAGCAGA
AGGCCATCCTGACGGATGGCCTTTTTCTAGAAAAAAAAAAAGCGCCGCAACTGCGGCGCTTTTTTTTTTT
TAATTAAGTGATAGATTGCGATGCGTGTGCTCGGTTGATATAATCTGTCAGATCAGGAGGACTTCGCATG
TCGCGGTTGGATAAGTCCAAGGTCATCAACTCGGCGCTGGAGCTGCTGAACGAGGTCGGTATCGAGGGAC
TGACCACGCGCAAGTTGGCCCAAAAGCTCGGCGTGGAACAACCGACCCTCTACTGGCACGTGAAGAACAA
GCGCGCGCTGCTGGATGCGTTGGCCATCGAGATGCTGGATCGCCATCACACGCACTTTTGCCCCCTGGAG
GGCGAGAGCTGGCAGGATTTTCTGCGGAACAACGCGAAGTCGTTCCGGTGCGCCCTCCTGAGCCATCGGG
ATGGCGCCAAAGTCCACTTGGGCACCCGCCCGACCGAGAAGCAATACGAGACCCTGGAGAACCAGCTGGC
CTTCCTCTGTCAACAGGGTTTTTCGTTGGAGAACGCCCTGTATGCCCTGTCCGCCGTGGGACACTTCACC
TTGGGCTGCGTGTTGGAGGATCAGGAACATCAGGTGGCGAAAGAGGAACGGGAGACCCCCACGACGGATT
CGATGCCCCCGTTGTTGCGCCAGGCGATCGAACTGTTTGACCACCAGGGCGCCGAACCCGCCTTTTTGTT
CGGGCTGGAGCTGATCATCTGCGGGCTGGAAAAGCAACTGAAGTGCGAAAGCGGTTCGTGATAACTAGTG
AGGTCTGCCTCGTGAAGAAGGTGTTGCTGACTCATACCAGGCCTGAATCGCCCCATCATCCAGCCAGAAA
GTGAGGGAGCCACGGTTGGTGAGAGCTTTGTTGTAGGTGGACCAGTTGGTGATTTTGAACTTTTGCTTTG
CCACGGAACGGTCTGCGTTGTCGGGAAGATGCGTGATCTGATCCTTCAACTCAGCAAAAGTTCGATTTAT
TCAACAAAGCCGCCGTCCCGTCAAGTCAGCGTAATGCTCTGCCAGTGTTACAACCAATTAACCAATTCTG
ATTAGAAAAACTCATCGAGCATCAAATGAAACTGCAATTTATTCATATCAGGATTATCAATACCATATTT
TTGAAAAAGCCGTTTCTGTAATGAAGGAGAAAACTCACCGAGGCAGTTCCATAATTCCGACCCGCACGAC
CAGCGTTAGCATGCTCAGTAAGTTGAGTGCATCAGGCTCAGCTCTGAATTGACAGCACACCGCCGTCGAG
GCAAGCTTGAGCGGGGTGCACTCATCATAGTGCAGGAAAGAAGCTCTACATATTCAGGAGGATTCACCAT
GGCCAAGTTGACCAGTGCCGTTCCGGTGCTCACCGCGCGCGACGTCGCCGGAGCGGTCGAGTTCTGGACC
GACCGGCTCGGGTTCTCCCGGGACTTCGTGGAGGACGACTTCGCCGGTGTGGTCCGGGACGACGTGACCC
TGTTCATCAGCGCGGTCCAGGACCAGGTGGTGCCGGACAACACCCTGGCCTGGGTGTGGGTGCGCGGCCT
GGACGAGCTGTACGCCGAGTGGTCGGAGGTCGTGTCCACGAACTTCCGGGACGCCTCCGGGCCGGCCATG
ACCGAGATCGGCGAGCAGCCGTGGGGGCGGGAGTTCGCCCTGCGCGACCCGGCCGGCAACTGCGTGCACT
TCGTGGCCGAGGAGCAGGACTGACCGACGCCGACCAACACCGCCGGTCCGACGCGGCCCGACGGGTCCGA
GGGGGGTCGACCTCGAAACTTGTTTATTGCAGCTTATAATGGTTACAAATAAAGCAATAGCATCACAAAT
TTCACAAATAAAGCATTTTTTTCACTGCATTCTAGTTGTGGTTTGTCCAAACTCATCAATGTATCTTATC
ATGTCTGGATCATGGCAAGATCCTGGTATCGGTCTGCGATTCCGACTCGTCCAACATCAATACAACCTAT
TAATTTCCCCTCGTCAAAAATAAGGTTATCAAGTGAGAAATCACCATGAGTGACGACTGAATCCGGTGAG
AATGGCAAAAGATTATGCATTTCTTTCCAGACTTGTTCAACAGGCCAGCCATTACGCTCGTCATCAAAAT
CACTCGCATCAACCAAACCGTTATTCATTCGTGATTGCGCCTGAGCGAGACGAAATACGCGATCGCTGTT
AAAAGGACAATTACAAACAGGAATCGAATGCAACCGGCGCAGGAACACTGCCAGCGCATCAACAATATTT
TCACCTGAATCAGGATATTCTTCTAATACCTGGAATGCTGTTTTCCCGGGGATCGCAGTGGTGAGTAACC
ATGCATCATCAGGAGTACGGATAAAATGCTTGATGGTCGGAAGAGGCATAAATTCCGTCAGCCAGTTTAG
TCTGACCATCTCATCTGTAACATCATTGGCAACGCTACCTTTGCCATGTTTCAGAAACAACTCTGGCGCA
TGGGGCTTCCCATACAAGCGATAGATTGTCGCACCTGATTGCCCGACATTATCGCGAGCCCATTTATACC
CATATAAATCAGCATCCATGTTGGAATTTAATCGCGGCCTCGAGGGATAACCGTAAAAAAAAAAAGCCCC
GCAATCGCGGGGCTTTTTTTTTTGCTAGCCCTGTGAAGAGCCATTGATAATGCTCTTCATCCAAAAAAAT
AAAAAAGGGGACCTCTAGGGTCCCCAAGTCGACAAAAAAAAAACACCCTGCCATAAAATGACAGGGTGTT
GATTTCGGCATGAAGCCTTATCTTTGTAGCTTCTTTCGAGTACAAAAACATGTCTTCCTAATGAAGACAC
TCCCAGATTATATCTATCACTGATAGGGATCGCAAATCCCCAGGTCAGAGGGCTATTTTCCCTGGTCAGA
GGATCCCGCGGCCGCGCCACGGATGCCACCACAGGCACTACAACGGAGTTCGCCACGTACATCACCACAA
CCACCGATTCTGGCGGTGAGCTCCCCGATATTCAGCGGAAATGGCTTGGTATCGACCAAGATTCGTAGAA
CCCCGTCTCGTCTGGCTGGTATTCAAAACGGGCGCAACGAAACACGCAACGAGACAGGCATGGCCCAAAC
CAGAAAACTAGCGTCTACCAGGACTTTTACCTGTCCGACCCGTTGCAACGGAACCCCCCACGGAACCCCC
GCGACACCCGCTCCCCAATTGCGCTCCGTGGCGTAATCGTCGCCGTAGCGTTCTAGCCACGCCCGCCAGT
GTTCAGCCGCGCTCATCTGGCTACCGCTCTGCGGTCCTTCATCGGTCATGAACGCATTCTATCAGTAGAT
CAGTAACTCAGTAGATACGCCCTGCGGGCAGTTTGTCGTGCACGGTGCACTCCTCGTGCCGCCAGCGGCG
CACCGGCGTTGACGGCGGAATCGCCTCGTTGGGAGTGGACGGTGCCATGCCTTCGACGATAGATCGTTGC
GGTGCGTCTGAACACGCGCTCGGAGTGCGCTCAGGGCGGGGGCGTCGAGCGCGGTTGGTAAGCACTTGGC
GGATGTGTTCGCGGGCGGCGGCAATGCGGGCCTGCGCTGCGTCGGTGAGCGTCGCCCGGGCCGGCGTCTG
GTCGATGCGGGTGGCGGCGTAGCCGCCGCCTTTTGGCGGTGCTGGCGGCGTGGTCCACGAGAGCCGTCGT
AGCCGGCTGGACAGAAACGCTGCGGGGTTGGTGATGTGGTCGGGCCAGCTGCATCCGCGGGTGCGCATGT
CGGCGTCGAGGGCGTCGGTGATAGCTCGTGCCGACCAGACGGCCGGCTCGATGCCCGCGGCGGTAAGCGT
GTCGCAGATGGCGCCGATGTGGCCGCGGCCCAGGCCGTGGGTGCGCGCGACGAGCTGGGCGGCGAGCAAC
TGGATGGCAAGTGGTCGCGGTGTGGTGCGCCAGCGCCGCGGTGGATCGGGTTGTTGTTCGCGGCTATAGG
TGGCGTGTGCGCGTGCGCGCACGCTTGGTGACTTACTCCCTACGGGAGTTAAAAAACCATCGCCGCCTGG
CGGCGGTAGGTGGAAATCGTGCACAGGCTGATCACCGGCCGGCTGGGGGGCGCGACGCGGCACGAGGTGG
TACACCGAGGGTCGCCGGCCCACGCTGGGGGTGGTTGGCGAGCCGTGGCCGCGCTGTGCCTCCACCGCCC
AGCGCGACACCCGCAGCACCCGCCATGCCGCGGTCACGGTGCGCACGTCACATCCCACTGTGTCGGCGAT
GGTGGCGCGAGTGACCGCCACGTGGCGGCCGGTGGCGTGATCGGCGTGCTCGGCCATCACCGCCGCGATC
GCCAACAACGTGGCCGCGGTCATCGACACCCGCTGCTCCGCACACAACTCGCCCAGCGCCGGCGACTGCG
CCCACCGCCGCAGACCGTCCAACCATGACACGCGACTCGTCCACATCGGCGCGCGATGTTTCGCACCGGC
GCGCAGCACCCAGTCACGCCGACCCTGTGCCACCCGGGCGCGCTCGACGTGCGGGCTGTGTCCGGCATAG
GCCGCCGCGCCGAGCGGTGGCGGTGAAGAACACGCCCGATGACTCGGTCGGGCGGTGAGAAGATCACGAT
TCGCGCACTTGCTGCGTGGCTTATCTGGTACGCCGGGCAGGCATGCGCTACCGTGAGACGAGTCGACCAA
GACACGTCCCTTTCAGGGGCAACGGGTGCGGACCCGGACCTGAGTTGGCGCTCAGGTCGATACCTTCAGA
CAAGGCCCCTTCGGGGGCCTTCGTCATGTCAGCGGGCGAATCCGCACACCAGCTATTGAGATGTCACATC
TGCCAAGGCCCCCGCAGTCGAGCAGGGCGGGGCCTCAGCGCGAGCTCTCACATCGCCAGCGGCAGCACCT
CCTTGTCGAGTTCGCGGACGGCCTCGGGATGACCGACTGCAATGGCGAGGAGGTCTGCCGAGAGCTGGCT
GACGCTGGTGCCGCGTTGGGCGGCCATTTCGCGCAGACGCGCGTACACGACTGCGGCAGCGCGGACCTTG
ATCTGCTCGCGCTGCCCCTTATGCGGTTGGGCCATGCCGACGATCGTCCCCCAGAGAAAGTCCTGTACCT
GGTACCGACACGCCGAAGCGGTGCTCGGTTTTCGGCCGAGTTCACCCCGGCATGACTGCCGGCGAGACAA
AGAAGTCAACGCCAGGCACTGCGCGAACACTTTCCATCTGAAGGCGTTGTCTGACTTGGGAGTTGGGGGC
GTTCGGCGCGTGATTTTGTCGGTGGTCCCCAATACGCTGGCCCAATGGAGCACCCCTACCCGACGGGACC
AACTACCCATCCGGCTCCCAACTGCACACTCCCCCGCTCTCCCGTCGAGCCCTGGTGGTGGAACACCAGC
GACAGCCGAGCACCCCCAACCACCTGTACCAACCAGGAGGAACACATGCGTCGTTTCGAGGACGTTTCCG
GGCCGCTGAGAGCCGCTGTGGCGGCCGTACACGCCGCCTTAGACCCGTTAGACCCCCTGCCGCCTGAATG
CGCGGGTACGAGCCACACAGCGCCCGAACTTACGGAGCTGGTGGGCTCACGCGTTGCGCTCGGTCGTTCG
GCTGCGGCGAGCGGTATCAGCTCACTCAAAGGCGGTAATACGGTTATCCACAGAATCAGGGGATAACGCA
GGAAAGAACATGTGAGCAAAAGGCCAGCAAAAGGCCAGGAACCGTAAAAAGGCCGCGTTGCTGGCGTTTT
TCCATAGGCTCCGCCCCCCTGACGAGCATCACAAAAATCGACGCTCAAGTCAGAGGTGGCGAAACCCGAC
AGGACTATAAAGATACCAGGCGTTTCCCCCTGGAAGCTCCCTCGTGCGCTCTCCTGTTCCGACCCTGCCG
CTTACCGGATACCTGTCCGCCTTTCTCCCCTCGGGAAGCGTGGCGCTTTCTCATAGCTCACGCTGTAGGT
ATCTCAGTTCGGTGTAGGTCGTTCGCTCCAAGCTGGGCTGTGTGCACGAACCCCCCGTTCAGCCCGACCG
CTGCGCCTTATCCGGTAACTATCGTCTTGAGTCCAACCCGGTAAGACACGACTTATCGCCACTGGCAGCA
GCCACTGGTAACAGGATTAGCAGAGCGAGGTATGTAGGCGGTGCTACAGAGTTCTTGAAGTGGTGGCCTA
ACTACGGCTACACTAGAAGGACAGTATTTGGTATCTGCGCTCTGCTGAAGCCAGTTACCTTCGGAAAAAG
AGTTGGTAGCTCTTGATCCGGCAAACAAACCACCGCTGGTAGCGGTGGTTTTTTTGTTTGCAAGCAGCAG
ATTACGCGCAGAAAAAAAGGATCTCAAGAAGATCCTTTGATCTTTTCTACGGGGTCTGACGCTCATGGAA
CTAGTGGTCTGACGCTCATGGAACAATAAACGAAAGGCTCAGTCGAAAGACTGGGCCTTTCGTTTATCTG
TTGTTTGAAAAAAAAAAGCCCCGCGATTGCGGGGCTTTTTTTTTTCATATGTCTGACCAGGGAAAATAGC
CCTCTGACCTGGGGATTTGACT
Features (pLannotate 1.2.2; 14 found; start..end, strand, type, name):
     31..50      +  promoter       tight TRE promoter (fragment): Tet-responsive promoter PTight, consisting of seven tet operator sequences followed by the minimal CMV promoter
     63..3425    +  CDS            cas9-1: CAS9A_STRTD - Also known as csn1. Experimental evidence at protein level: Swiss-Prot protein existence level 1. CRISPR (clustered regularly interspaced short palindromic repeat) is an adaptive immune system that provides protection against mobile genetic elements (viruses, transposable elements and conjugative plasmids). CRISPR clusters contain spacers, sequences complementary to antecedent mobile elements, and target invading nucleic acids. CRISPR clusters are transcribed and processed into CRISPR RNA (crRNA). In type II CRISPR systems correct processing of pre-crRNA requires a trans- encoded
   3568..3595    +  terminator     rrnB T2 terminator: transcription terminator T2 from the E. coli rrnB gene
   3708..4328    +  CDS            tetR: TETR2_ECOLX - Experimental evidence at protein level: Swiss-Prot protein existence level 1. TetR is the repressor of the tetracycline resistance element; its N-terminal region forms a helix-turn-helix structure and binds DNA. Binding of tetracycline to TetR reduces the repressor affinity for the tetracycline resistance gene (tetA) promoter operator sites. From Escherichia coli.
   4338..4481    -  CDS            TRA2_ECOLX (fragment): Protein predicted: Swiss-Prot protein existence level 4. Required for transposition of transposon Tn903. From Escherichia coli.
   4622..4743    -  CDS            KanR (fragment): aminoglycoside phosphotransferase; aph(3')-Ia; confers resistance to kanamycin in bacteria or G418 (Geneticin®) in eukaryotes
   4899..5273    +  CDS            BleoR: antibiotic-binding protein; Sh ble from Streptoalloteichus hindustanus; confers resistance to bleomycin, phleomycin, and Zeocin™
   5337..5471    +  polyA_signal   SV40 poly(A) signal: SV40 polyadenylation signal
   5472..6133    -  CDS            KanR (fragment): aminoglycoside phosphotransferase; aph(3')-Ia; confers resistance to kanamycin in bacteria or G418 (Geneticin®) in eukaryotes
   6274..6334    -  misc_RNA       St1 gRNA scaffold (fragment): guide RNA scaffold for the Streptococcus thermophilus CRISPR/Cas9 system (Esvelt et al., 2013)
   6383..6400    -  promoter       PLtetO-1 promoter (fragment): modified phage lambda PL promoter with tet operator sites (Lutz and Bujard, 1997)
   9239..9827    -  rep_origin     ori: high-copy-number ColE1/pMB1/pBR322/pUC origin of replication
   9898..9947    +  terminator     rrnB T1 terminator (fragment): transcription terminator T1 from the E. coli rrnB gene
  10027..21      +  promoter       PLtetO-1 promoter (fragment) (across the origin): modified phage lambda PL promoter with tet operator sites (Lutz and Bujard, 1997)
