[The description below was written by a language model from this plasmid's Addgene catalogue record and pLannotate feature annotations shown in this document.]
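Description:
pYC1876 is a roughly 10 kb custom-designed bacterial expression/CRISPR plasmid from a toolkit developed for genome editing in Mycobacterium tuberculosis. It is catalogued as a helper plasmid for C-terminal tagging of genes with the ssrA degradation tag. The stated insert is the 39 bp ssrA sequence, a short peptide tag that directs a protein carrying it to cellular proteases and is typically used to make a protein unstable or conditionally depleted. The plasmid is maintained in E. coli at high copy through a ColE1/pUC-type origin and selected with Zeocin via the Sh ble (BleoR) gene. In the feature table, BleoR sits between two fragments of a kanamycin resistance gene, which suggests that the bleomycin marker was inserted into and disrupted an earlier KanR cassette.

The annotated sequence shows a tetracycline-regulated CRISPR arrangement. A Streptococcus thermophilus Cas9 (CRISPR1-type) coding sequence lies downstream of tet operator-containing promoter fragments and is followed by an rrnB T2 terminator. A tetR repressor gene provides inducer-dependent control. On the opposite strand, a St1 guide RNA scaffold lies downstream of another PLtetO-1-like promoter fragment, so both nuclease and guide appear to be TetR-controlled.

Several points are not resolved by the record. The annotation does not mark the ssrA tag itself, and about 2.8 kb between the guide cassette and the origin carries no annotation, so no mycobacterial replication or integration function can be confirmed. The depositor comment refers to Cas12a and lambda Red plasmid editing, yet the feature table lists neither Cas12a nor Red genes. The purpose line also refers to the name pYC1640, and the relationship between that name and pYC1876 is not explained.
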