Addgene plasmid #158722: pYC1876
Purpose: Helper plasmid pYC1640 for C-terminal tagging with degradation tag ssrA
Depositing lab: Yi-Cheng Sun. Depositing organization: Peking Union Medical College, Chinese Academy of Medical Sciences. Publication: A CRISPR-Assisted Nonhomologous End-Joining Strategy for Efficient Genome Editing in Mycobacterium tuberculosis. Yan MY, Li SS, Ding XY, Guo XP, Jin Q, Sun YC. mBio. 2020 Jan 28;11(1). pii: mBio.02364-19. doi: 10.1128/mBio.02364-19. PubMed 31992616.
Backbone
  Vector backbone: custom design
  Vector type: Bacterial Expression, CRISPR
Growth in bacteria
  Bacterial resistance: Bleocin (Zeocin), 50 μg/mL
  Growth temperature: 37°C
  Growth strain: DH5alpha
  Copy number: High Copy
Gene/Insert
  Gene/Insert name: ssrA
  Species: Other
  Insert size (bp): 39
  Cloning method: Unknown
Terms and licenses: Academic/Nonprofit Terms; Industry Terms: Not Available to Industry
Depositor comments: In Vivo Plasmid Editing Tool Based on CRISPR-Cas12a and Phage _ Red Recombineering
How to cite: pYC1876 was a gift from Yi-Cheng Sun (Addgene plasmid # 158722 ; http://n2t.net/addgene:158722 ; RRID:Addgene_158722)
